>Addgene plasmid #24994 | FGF10-luciferase | addgene partial sequence | sequence record 30795 | 24994 with LucNRev
GCCTTTCTTTTGTTTTTGGCGTCTTCCATTTTACCAACAGTACCGGAATGCCAAGCTNAGATCCAAGCTT
GTCGACCCGGGTACCGAGCTCGAGATCTGAGCTTGGATCCGCTGCCTGCGTCTCTCCAGTCTCAGGGTGA
ACAGTGGACGTGGGTGGCCGCGGCAGTAGGAACTGGTGGTGTCGGTCACCAGAGCTCTTCGCTCCCCCCG
GGGGTTACTTTGTTCTCTTCTTCACTCCTTTCTTCACCATGTTAGATGCAAAAGAGGTCTGAAAAACAGA
TGACAGGACGGTGAACAAAACCCAAAGTGGGTGGGGTGGGGGTGCAGGAAGACATCTGCGCCCCTCTGCG
GTTGGCACCTTCTGGTCCTTCTCTGCAGAGTCCCAGCCTGCTGGCCACTTAAAAAGTGTCTCTTTGGAGT
TGTCAGAACTGGAGGCAGCTGCCCAGGCGCTGTTGTCTTCTCCTTCCTTTCTCTTTTTGGTGGTGCCTGT
TGATGTGAAGTCTTCCGAAAGCCACTTCTTGTTTGGGGGGCGGCTGGCGGCTGGCGTTTTGTTGGGCCCT
TCTCTCCACCTCCAAGTCCCTTG
