[The description below was written by a language model from this plasmid's Addgene catalogue record.]
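Description:
FGF10-luciferase is a mammalian promoter-reporter plasmid built on the pXP1 backbone, a promoterless luciferase vector of about 6.1 kb designed for testing candidate regulatory DNA. It is maintained in E. coli as a high-copy plasmid under ampicillin selection. The record does not list a mammalian selection marker, and no feature table is provided, so details such as the origin of replication, polyadenylation signals or exact cloning sites are not stated.

The insert is roughly 6.5 kb of mouse (M. musculus) Fgf10 promoter sequence, introduced by restriction enzyme cloning upstream of the luciferase coding region. The catalogue lists luciferase as a "C-terminal tag on the insert", but because the insert is a promoter rather than a coding sequence, this is best read as a transcriptional arrangement: the Fgf10 regulatory region drives luciferase expression, so light output from transfected cells serves as a readout of promoter activity. The precise boundaries of the genomic fragment relative to the Fgf10 transcription start site are not given in the record.

Constructs of this type are typically transfected transiently into cultured mammalian cells, alone or with expression plasmids for candidate transcription factors, to ask whether those factors activate or repress the promoter. The associated publication concerns the requirement for Tbx5 in forelimb bud initiation in the mouse embryo, which suggests that the reporter was used to examine regulation of Fgf10 in that developmental context, although the record itself does not describe the specific experiments performed.
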