Addgene plasmid #24994: FGF10-luciferase
Depositing lab: Benoit Bruneau. Publication: Tbx5 is essential for forelimb bud initiation following patterning of the limb field in the mouse embryo. Agarwal P, Wylie JN, Galceran J, Arkhitko O, Li C, Deng C, Grosschedl R, Bruneau BG. Development. 2003 Feb . 130(3):623-33. 10.1242/dev.00191 PubMed 12490567.
Backbone
  Vector backbone: pXP1
  Backbone manufacturer: ATTC
  Backbone size w/o insert (bp): 6100
  Vector type: Mammalian Expression, Luciferase
Growth in bacteria
  Bacterial resistance: Ampicillin, 100 μg/mL
  Growth temperature: 37°C
  Growth strain: DH5alpha
  Copy number: High Copy
Gene/Insert
  Gene/Insert name: Fgf10 promoter
  Species: M. musculus (mouse)
  Insert size (bp): 6500
  Entrez Gene: Fgf10 (a.k.a. AEY17, Fgf-10, Fgf5a, Gsfaey17)
  Tag / fusion protein: luciferase (C terminal on insert)
  Cloning method: Restriction Enzyme
  Sequencing primers: 5′ N/A; 3′ LucNRev
Terms and licenses: Academic/Nonprofit Terms; Industry Terms: Not Available to Industry
How to cite: FGF10-luciferase was a gift from Benoit Bruneau (Addgene plasmid # 24994 ; http://n2t.net/addgene:24994 ; RRID:Addgene_24994)
